>Addgene plasmid #217957 | pCL1315 | addgene full sequence | sequence record 430211 | Addgene NGS Result
GAAGGGACTGGCTGCTATTGGGCGAAGTGCCGGGGCAGGATCTCCTGTCATCTCACCTTGCTCCTGCCGA
GAAAGTATCCATCATGGCTGATGCAATGCGGCGGCTGCATACGCTTGATCCGGCTACCTGCCCATTCGAC
CACCAAGCGAAACATCGCATCGAGCGAGCACGTACTCGGATGGAAGCCGGTCTTGTCGATCAGGATGATC
TGGACGAAGAGCATCAGGGGCTCGCGCCAGCCGAACTGTTCGCCAGGCTCAAGGCGAGCATGCCCGACGG
CGAGGATCTCGTCGTGACCCATGGCGATGCCTGCTTGCCGAATATCATGGTGGAAAATGGCCGCTTTTCT
GGATTCATCGACTGTGGCCGGCTGGGTGTGGCGGACCGCTATCAGGACATAGCGTTGGCTACCCGTGATA
TTGCTGAAGAGCTTGGCGGCGAATGGGCTGACCGCTTCCTCGTGCTTTACGGTATCGCCGCTCCCGATTC
GCAGCGCATCGCCTTCTATCGCCTTCTTGACGAGTTCTTCTGAGCGGGACTCTGGGGTTCGAAATGACCG
ACCAAGCGACGCCCAACCTGCCATCACGAGATTTCGATTCCACCGCCGCCTTCTATGAAAGGTTGGGCTT
CGGAATCGTTTTCCGGGACGCCGGCTGGATGATCCTCCAGCGCGGGGATCTCATGCTGGAGTTCTTCGCC
CACCCTAGGGGGAGGCTAACTGAAACACGGAAGGAGACAATACCGGAAGGAACCCGCGCTATGACGGCAA
TAAAAAGACAGAATAAAACGCACGGTGTTGGGTCGTTTGTTCATAAACGCGGGGTTCGGTCCCAGGGCTG
GCACTCTGTCGATACCCCACCGAGACCCCATTGGGGCCAATACGCCCGCGTTTCTTCCTTTTCCCCACCC
CACCCCCCAAGTTCGGGTGAAGGCCCAGGGCTCGCAGCCAACGTCGGGGCGGCAGGCCCTGCCATAGCCT
CAGGTTACTCATATATACTTTAGATTGATTTAAAACTTCATTTTTAATTTAAAAGGATCTAGGTGAAGAT
CCTTTTTGATAATCTCATGACCAAAATCCCTTAACGTGAGTTTTCGTTCCACTGAGCGTCAGACCCCGTA
GAAAAGATCAAAGGATCTTCTTGAGATCCTTTTTTTCTGCGCGTAATCTGCTGCTTGCAAACAAAAAAAC
CACCGCTACCAGCGGTGGTTTGTTTGCCGGATCAAGAGCTACCAACTCTTTTTCCGAAGGTAACTGGCTT
CAGCAGAGCGCAGATACCAAATACTGTTCTTCTAGTGTAGCCGTAGTTAGGCCACCACTTCAAGAACTCT
GTAGCACCGCCTACATACCTCGCTCTGCTAATCCTGTTACCAGTGGCTGCTGCCAGTGGCGATAAGTCGT
GTCTTACCGGGTTGGACTCAAGACGATAGTTACCGGATAAGGCGCAGCGGTCGGGCTGAACGGGGGGTTC
GTGCACACAGCCCAGCTTGGAGCGAACGACCTACACCGAACTGAGATACCTACAGCGTGAGCTATGAGAA
AGCGCCACGCTTCCCGAAGGGAGAAAGGCGGACAGGTATCCGGTAAGCGGCAGGGTCGGAACAGGAGAGC
GCACGAGGGAGCTTCCAGGGGGAAACGCCTGGTATCTTTATAGTCCTGTCGGGTTTCGCCACCTCTGACT
TGAGCGTCGATTTTTGTGATGCTCGTCAGGGGGGCGGAGCCTATGGAAAAACGCCAGCAACGCGGCCTTT
TTACGGTTCCTGGCCTTTTGCTGGCCTTTTGCTCACATGTTCTTTCCTGCGTTATCCCCTGATTCTGTGG
ATAACCGTATTACCGCCATGCATTAGTTATTAATAGTAATCAATTACGGGGTCATTAGTTCATAGCCCAT
ATATGGAGTTCCGCGTTACATAACTTACGGTAAATGGCCCGCCTGGCTGACCGCCCAACGACCCCCGCCC
ATTGACGTCAATAATGACGTATGTTCCCATAGTAACGCCAATAGGGACTTTCCATTGACGTCAATGGGTG
GAGTATTTACGGTAAACTGCCCACTTGGCAGTACATCAAGTGTATCATATGCCAAGTACGCCCCCTATTG
ACGTCAATGACGGTAAATGGCCCGCCTGGCATTATGCCCAGTACATGACCTTATGGGACTTTCCTACTTG
GCAGTACATCTACGTATTAGTCATCGCTATTACCATGGTGATGCGGTTTTGGCAGTACATCAATGGGCGT
GGATAGCGGTTTGACTCACGGGGATTTCCAAGTCTCCACCCCATTGACGTCAATGGGAGTTTGTTTTGGC
ACCAAAATCAACGGGACTTTCCAAAATGTCGTAACAACTCCGCCCCATTGACGCAAATGGGCGGTAGGCG
TGTACGGTGGGAGGTCTATATAAGCAGAGCTGGTTTAGTGAACCGTCAGATCCGCTAGCGCCGCCGCCAT
GGCTCGCACTAAGCAAACTGCTCGGAAGTCTACTGGTGGCAAGGCGCCACGCAAACAGTTGGCCACTAAG
GCAGCCCGCAAAAGCGCTCCGGCCACCGGCGGCGTGAAAAAGCCCCACCGCTACCGGCCGGGCACCGTGG
CTCTGCGCGAGATCCGCCGTTATCAGAAGTCCACTGAACTGCTTATTCGTAAACTACCTTTCCAGCGCCT
GGTGCGCGAGATTGCGCAGGACTTTAAAACAGACCTGCGTGCACAGAGCTCCGCTGTGATGGCTGCACAG
GAGGCGTGCGAGGCCGCATTGGTAGGGCTATTTGAGGACACTAACCTGTGCGCCATCCACGCCAAGCGCG
TCACTATCATGCCCAAGGACATCCAGCTCGCCCGCCGCATCCGCGGAGAGAGAGCTGGAGGTGGCTCAGG
AGGTGGCTCAGGAGGTGGCTCAGGTGGAGGCGCGCTACCGGTCGCCAGCACGGTGAGCAAGGGCGAGGAG
CTGTTCACCGGGGTGGTGCCCATCCTGGTCGAGCTGGACGGCGACGTAAACGGCCACAAGTTCAGCGTGT
CCGGCGAGGGCGAGGGCGATGCCACCTACGGCAAGCTGACCCTGAAGTTCATCTGCACCACCGGCAAGCT
GCCCGTGCCCTGGCCCACCCTCGTGACCACCCTGACCTACGGCGTGCAGTGCTTCAGCCGCTACCCCGAC
CACATGAAGCAGCACGACTTCTTCAAGTCCGCCATGCCCGAAGGCTACGTCCAGGAGCGCACCATCTTCT
TCAAGGACGACGGCAACTACAAGACCCGCGCCGAGGTGAAGTTCGAGGGCGACACCCTGGTGAACCGCAT
CGAGCTGAAGGGCATCGACTTCAAGGAGGACGGCAACATCCTGGGGCACAAGCTGGAGTACAACTACAAC
AGCCACAACGTCTATATCATGGCCGACAAGCAGAAGAACGGCATCAAGGTGAACTTCAAGATCCGCCACA
ACATCGAGGACGGCAGCGTGCAGCTCGCCGACCACTACCAGCAGAACACCCCCATCGGCGACGGCCCCGT
GCTGCTGCCCGACAACCACTACCTGAGCACCCAGTCCGCCCTGAGCAAAGACCCCAACGAGAAGCGCGAT
CACATGGTCCTTAAGGAGTTCGTGACCGCCGCCGGGATCACTCTCGGCATGGACGAGCTGTACAAGTAAA
GCGGCCGCGACTCTAGATCATAATCAGCCATACCACATTTGTAGAGGTTTTACTTGCTTTAAAAAACCTC
CCACACCTCCCCCTGAACCTGAAACATAAAATGAATGCAATTGTTGTTGTTAACTTGTTTATTGCAGCTT
ATAATGGTTACAAATAAAGCAATAGCATCACAAATTTCACAAATAAAGCATTTTTTTCACTGCATTCTAG
TTGTGGTTTGTCCAAACTCATCAATGTATCTTAAGGCGTAAATTGTAAGCGTTAATATTTTGTTAAAATT
CGCGTTAAATTTTTGTTAAATCAGCTCATTTTTTAACCAATAGGCCGAAATCGGCAAAATCCCTTATAAA
TCAAAAGAATAGACCGAGATAGGGT
[37 nt withheld, positions 4016-4052]
AAAGAACGTGGACTCCAACGTCAAAGGGCT
[46 nt withheld, positions 4083-4128]
T
[91 nt withheld, positions 4130-4220]
G
[124 nt withheld, positions 4222-4345]
CAGGTGGCACTTTTCGGGGAAATGTGCGCGGAACCCCTATTTGTTTATTTTTCTAAATACATTCAAATAT
GTATCCGCTCATGAGACAATAACCCTGATAAATGCTTCAATAATATTGAAAAAGGAAGAGTCCTGAGGCG
GAAAGAACCAGCTGTGGAATGTGTGTCAGTTAGGGTGTGGAAAGTCCCCAGGCTCCCCAGCAGGCAGAAG
TATGCAAAGCATGCATCTCAATTAGTCAGCAACCAGGTGTGGAAAGTCCCCAGGCTCCCCAGCAGGCAGA
AGTATGCAAAGCATGCATCTCAATTAGTCAGCAACCATAGTCCCGCCCCTAACTCCGCCCATCCCGCCCC
TAACTCCGCCCAGTTCCGCCCATTCTCCGCCCCATGGCTGACTAATTTTTTTTATTTATGCAGAGGCCGA
GGCCGCCTCGGCCTCTGAGCTATTCCAGAAGTAGTGAGGAGGCTTTTTTGGAGGCCTAGGCTTTTGCAAA
GATCGATCAAGAGACAGGATGAGGATCGTTTCGCATGATTGAACAAGATGGATTGCACGCAGGTTCTCCG
GCCGCTTGGGTGGAGAGGCTATTCGGCTATGACTGGGCACAACAGACAATCGGCTGCTCTGATGCCGCCG
TGTTCCGGCTGTCAGCGCAGGGGCGCCCGGTTCTTTTTGTCAAGACCGACCTGTCCGGTGCCCTGAATGA
ACTGCAAGACGAGGCAGCGCGGCTATCGTGGCTGGCCACGACGGGCGTTCCTTGCGCAGCTGTGCTCGAC
GTTGTCACTGAAGCGG
Features (pLannotate 1.2.2; 14 found; start..end, strand, type, name):
    554..706     +  CDS            ble (fragment): BLE_KLEPN - Experimental evidence at protein level: Swiss-Prot protein existence level 1. Binding protein with a strong affinity to the bleomycin family of antibiotics. Binds to CL990; an antimitotic-antibiotic compound. From Klebsiella pneumoniae.
    765..812     +  polyA_signal   HSV TK poly(A) signal: herpes simplex virus thymidine kinase polyadenylation signal (Cole and Stacy, 1985)
    903..919     -  polyA_signal   bGH poly(A) signal (fragment): bovine growth hormone polyadenylation signal
   1141..1729    +  rep_origin     ori: high-copy-number ColE1/pMB1/pBR322/pUC origin of replication
   1904..2207    +  enhancer       CMV enhancer: human cytomegalovirus immediate early enhancer
   2208..2411    +  promoter       CMV promoter: human cytomegalovirus (CMV) immediate early promoter
   2449..2856    +  CDS            H31_BOVIN: Experimental evidence at protein level: Swiss-Prot protein existence level 1. Core component of nucleosome. Nucleosomes wrap and compact DNA into chromatin, limiting DNA accessibility to the cellular machineries which require DNA as a template. Histones thereby play a central role in transcription regulation, DNA repair, DNA replication and chromosomal stability. DNA accessibility is regulated via a complex set of post-translational modifications of histones, also called histone code, and nucleosome remodeling. From Bos taurus (Bovine).
   2922..3639    +  CDS            EGFP (fragment): the original enhanced GFP (Yang et al., 1996) mammalian codon-optimized
   3656..3739    +  CDS            large T antigen (fragment): large T antigen from SV40 (simian virus 40)
   3762..3883    +  polyA_signal   SV40 poly(A) signal: SV40 polyadenylation signal
   3890..4345    -  rep_origin     f1 ori (sequence partly withheld): f1 bacteriophage origin of replication; arrow indicates direction of (+) strand synthesis
   4372..4476    +  promoter       AmpR promoter: bla
   4478..4835    +  promoter       SV40 promoter: SV40 enhancer and early promoter
   4870..533     +  CDS            NeoR/KanR (across the origin): aminoglycoside phosphotransferase from Tn5; aph(3')-II (or nptII); confers resistance to neomycin, kanamycin, and G418 (Geneticin®)
