[The description below was written by a language model from this plasmid's Addgene catalogue record and pLannotate feature annotations shown in this document.]
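Description:
pCL1315 is a mammalian expression plasmid built on the peGFP-N1 backbone that produces human histone H3.1 (H3C1) fused at its C terminus to EGFP. The H3.1 coding sequence was inserted between the NheI and AgeI sites, both of which are retained, placing it downstream of the human cytomegalovirus immediate-early enhancer and promoter and in frame with the backbone's EGFP. The histone carries three point mutations, F84A, L92A and Y99A, which are intended to disrupt folding with histone H4, so the expressed protein should remain as monomeric H3 rather than forming an H3–H4 dimer. The annotation software matched the insert to bovine H3.1, which reflects the strong conservation of this histone; the catalogue records the insert as human. A short fragment annotated as SV40 large T antigen follows EGFP in the feature table; the record does not state its function. An SV40 polyadenylation signal terminates the transcript.

The plasmid replicates at high copy in E. coli from a ColE1/pUC-type origin and also carries an f1 phage origin. A single Tn5 NeoR/KanR gene sits behind tandem bacterial (AmpR-type) and SV40 early promoters and is followed by the HSV TK polyadenylation signal. It therefore gives kanamycin resistance in bacteria and should allow G418 (Geneticin) selection in mammalian cells. The catalogue lists the mammalian marker as "Gentamicin", which probably refers to Geneticin. The small ble and bGH poly(A) fragments also annotated appear to be backbone remnants. Going by the stated purpose and associated publication title, the construct is used to follow fluorescently tagged, folding-deficient H3.1 in mammalian cells, in studies of how monomeric H3 is imported into the nucleus and handed off there.
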