Addgene plasmid #217957: pCL1315
Purpose: Expression of human H3.1 carrying a triple point mutation to disrupt folding with histone H4. Expression in mammalian cells driven by the CMV promoter.
Depositing lab: Andrew Bowman. Depositing organization: University of Warwick. Publication: A specific role for importin-5 and NASP in the import and nuclear hand-off of monomeric H3. Pardal AJ, Bowman AJ. Elife. 2022 Sep 6;11:e81755. doi: 10.7554/eLife.81755. PubMed 36066346.
Backbone
  Vector backbone: peGFP-N1
  Backbone manufacturer: Clonetech
  Vector type: Mammalian Expression
  Selectable markers: Gentamicin
Growth in bacteria
  Bacterial resistance: Kanamycin, 50 μg/mL
  Growth temperature: 37°C
  Growth strain: DH5alpha
  Copy number: High Copy
Gene/Insert
  Gene/Insert name: Histone H3.1
  Species: H. sapiens (human)
  Mutation: F84A, L92A, Y99A
  Entrez Gene: H3C1 (a.k.a. H3/A, H3C10, H3C11, H3C12, H3C2, H3C3, H3C4, H3C6, H3C7, H3C8, H3FA, HIST1H3A)
  Promoter: CMV
  Tag / fusion protein: eGFP (C terminal on backbone)
  Cloning method: Restriction Enzyme; 5′ cloning site NheI (not destroyed); 3′ cloning site AgeI (not destroyed)
  Sequencing primers: 5′ CMV promoter primer; 3′ peGFP-N1-RP
Terms and licenses: Academic/Nonprofit Terms; Industry Terms: Not Available to Industry
How to cite: pCL1315 was a gift from Andrew Bowman (Addgene plasmid # 217957 ; http://n2t.net/addgene:217957 ; RRID:Addgene_217957)
